Addgene plasmid #32300: hATMS1981A
Depositing lab: Michael Kastan. Depositing organization: St. Jude Children's Research Hospital. Publication: DNA damage activates ATM through intermolecular autophosphorylation and dimer dissociation. Bakkenist CJ, Kastan MB. Nature. 2003 Jan 30;421(6922):499-506. 10.1038/nature01368 PubMed 12556884.
Backbone
  Vector backbone: pcDNA3.1
  Backbone manufacturer: invitrogen
  Backbone size w/o insert (bp): 5428
  Vector type: Mammalian Expression
  Selectable markers: Neomycin (select with G418)
Growth in bacteria
  Bacterial resistance: Ampicillin, 100 μg/mL
  Growth temperature: 30°C
  Growth strain: Stbl2
  Growth instructions: see attachment
  Copy number: Unknown
Gene/Insert
  Gene/Insert name: ATM (alt names: ATI; ATA; ATDC)
  Species: H. sapiens (human)
  Insert size (bp): 9581
  Mutation: S1981A
  Entrez Gene: ATM (a.k.a. AT1, ATA, ATC, ATD, ATDC, ATE, TEL1, TELO1)
  Tag / fusion protein: Flag (N terminal on backbone); His (N terminal on backbone)
  Cloning method: Restriction Enzyme; 5′ cloning site XhoI-SAl I (destroyed during cloning); 3′ cloning site Xho I (not destroyed)
  Sequencing primers: 5′ T7; 3′ BGHrev
Terms and licenses: Academic/Nonprofit Terms; Industry Terms: Not Available to Industry
How to cite: hATMS1981A was a gift from Michael Kastan (Addgene plasmid # 32300 ; http://n2t.net/addgene:32300 ; RRID:Addgene_32300)
