[The description below was written by a language model from this plasmid's Addgene catalogue record.]
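Description:
hATMS1981A is a mammalian expression plasmid built on the pcDNA3.1 backbone (about 5.4 kb without insert) that carries the human ATM (ataxia telangiectasia mutated) kinase cDNA as an insert of roughly 9.6 kb. It is propagated in bacteria under ampicillin selection, and the backbone's neomycin resistance marker allows G418 selection of transfected mammalian cells. The record does not list the promoter or provide a feature table. pcDNA3.1 vectors normally drive expression from the CMV immediate-early promoter and terminate with the bovine growth hormone polyadenylation signal, which fits the T7 and BGH-reverse sequencing primers listed as flanking the insert. The plasmid is maintained in a recombination-deficient host strain, which suggests that this very large insert may be unstable in standard strains, although the record does not say so.

The ATM coding sequence was inserted by restriction cloning. The 5′ junction was formed from XhoI and SalI ends, which destroyed the site, while an XhoI site remains intact at the 3′ end. The protein is expressed with N-terminal Flag and His tags encoded on the backbone side, which allow immunodetection, immunoprecipitation and affinity purification and distinguish the recombinant protein from endogenous ATM.

The defining feature is the S1981A substitution, which replaces serine 1981 with a non-phosphorylatable alanine. The associated publication concerns ATM activation after DNA damage through intermolecular autophosphorylation and dimer dissociation. This mutant therefore serves as an autophosphorylation-site-deficient version for testing how that modification contributes to ATM activation and DNA damage signalling, typically alongside wild-type ATM.
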