>Addgene plasmid #32300 | hATMS1981A | addgene partial sequence | sequence record 38742 | CMV-F 5'-CGCAAATGGGCGGTAGGCGTG-3'
TCTGGCTAACTAGAGAACCCACTGCTTACTGGCTTATCGAAATTAATACGACTCACTATAGGGAGACCCA
AGCTTGGTACCGAGCTCGGATCCACTAGTAACGGCCGCCAGTGTGCTGGAATTCTGCAGATATCCATCAC
ACTGGCGGCCGCTCGACCACCATGGACTACAAGGACGATGACGACAAGATGCATCATCATCATCATCATA
TGAGTCTAGTACTTAATGATCTGCTTATCTGCTGCCGTCAACTAGAACATGATAGAGCTACAGAACGAAA
GAAAGAAGTTGAGAAATTTAAGCGCCTGATTCGAGATCCTGAAACAATTAAACATCTAGATCGGCATTCA
GATTCCAAACAAGGAAAATATTTGAATTGGGATGCTGTTTTTAGATTTTTACAGAAATATATTCAGAAAG
AAACAGAATGTCTGAGAATAGCAAAACCAAATGTATCAGCCTCAACACAAGCCTCCAGGCAGAAAAAGAT
GCAGGAAATCAGTAGTTTGGTCAAATACTTCATCAAATGTGCAAACAGAAGAGCACCTAGGCTAAAATGT
CAAGAACTCTTAAATTATATCATGGATACAGTGAAAGATTCATCTAATGGTGCTATTTACGGAGCTGATT
GTAGCAACATACTACTCAAAGACATTCTTTCTGTGAGAAAATACTGGTGTGAAATATCTCAGCAACAGTG
GTTAGAATTGTTCTCTGTGTACTTCAGGCTCTATCTGAAA
