>Addgene plasmid #32300 | hATMS1981A | addgene partial sequence | sequence record 38746 | hATM-F 5'-TTTCACCAGCTGTCTTCGAC-3'
TCAGAGCACTTTTTCCGATGCTGTTTGGATAAAAAATCACAAAGAACAATGCTTGCTGTTGTGGACTACA
TGAGAAGACAAAAGAGACCTTCTTCAGGAACAATTTTTAATGATGCTTTCTGGCTGGATTTAAATTATCT
AGAAGTTGCCAAGGTAGCTCAGTCTTGTGCTGCTCACTTTACAGCTTTACTCTATGCAGAAATCTATGCA
GATAAGAAAAGTATGGATGATCAAGAGAAAAGAAGTCTTGCATTTGAAGAAGGAGCCCAGAGTACAACTA
TTTCTAGCTTGAGTGAAAAAAGTAAAGAAGAAACTGGAATAAGTTTACAGGATCTTCTCTTAGAAATCTA
CAGAAGTATAGGGGAGCCAGATAGTTTGTATGGCTGTGGTGGAGGGAAGATGTTACAACCCATTACTAGA
CTACGAACATATGAACACGAAGCAATGTGGGGCAAAGCCCTAGTAACATATGACCTCGAAACAGCAATCC
CCTCATCAACACGCCAGGCAGGAATCATTCAGGCCTTGCAGAATTTGGGACTCTGCCATATTCTTTCCGT
CTATTTAAAAGGATTGGATTATGAAAATAAAGACTGGTGTCCTGAACTAGAAGAACTTCATTACCAAGCA
GCATGGAGGAATATGCAGTGGGACCATTGCACTTCCGTCAGCAAAGAAGTAGAAGGAACCAGTTACCATG
AATCATTGTACAATGCTCTACAATCTCTAAGAGACAGAGAATTCTCTACATTTTTATG
